Addgene plasmid #63703: pRetroX GFP Mps1 DK
Purpose: Inducible expression of GFP-Mps1 DK fusion in mammalian cells
Depositing lab: Floris Foijer. Depositing organization: University Medical Center Groningen. Publication: Chromosome instability induced by Mps1 and p53 mutation generates aggressive lymphomas exhibiting aneuploidy-induced stress. Foijer F, Xie SZ, Simon JE, Bakker PL, Conte N, Davis SH, Kregel E, Jonkers J, Bradley A, Sorger PK. Proc Natl Acad Sci U S A. 2014 Sep 16;111(37):13427-32. doi: 10.1073/pnas.1400892111. Epub 2014 Sep 2. PubMed 25197064.
Backbone
  Vector backbone: pRetrox
  Backbone manufacturer: Clontech
  Backbone size w/o insert (bp): 7305
  Total vector size (bp): 9555
  Vector type: Mammalian Expression, Retroviral
  Selectable markers: Puromycin
Growth in bacteria
  Bacterial resistance: Ampicillin, 100 μg/mL
  Growth temperature: 37°C
  Growth strain: DH5alpha
  Copy number: High Copy
Gene/Insert
  Gene/Insert name: Mps1 (alt names: TTK; ESK; PYT)
  Species: H. sapiens (human)
  Insert size (bp): 2250
  Mutation: deletion of aa 47-156, kinetochore binding domain
  GenBank ID: Gene ID: 7272
  Entrez Gene: TTK (a.k.a. CT96, ESK, MPH1, MPS1, MPS1L1, PYT)
  Promoter: tight TRE promoter
  Tag / fusion protein: EGFP (N terminal on insert)
  Cloning method: Restriction Enzyme; 5′ cloning site BamHI (destroyed during cloning); 3′ cloning site NotI (not destroyed)
  Sequencing primers: 5′ EGFP-C; 3′ MSCV-rev
Terms and licenses: Academic/Nonprofit Terms; Industry Terms: Not Available to Industry
How to cite: pRetroX GFP Mps1 DK was a gift from Floris Foijer (Addgene plasmid # 63703 ; http://n2t.net/addgene:63703 ; RRID:Addgene_63703)
