[The description below was written by a language model from this plasmid's Addgene catalogue record and pLannotate feature annotations shown in this document.]
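Description:
pRetroX GFP Mps1 DK is a self-inactivating gammaretroviral vector built on the Clontech pRetroX backbone for tetracycline/doxycycline-inducible expression of a GFP-tagged Mps1 mutant in mammalian cells. In bacteria it is maintained through a high-copy ColE1/pUC-type origin and selected with ampicillin via the β-lactamase gene. The catalogue lists a total size of about 9.55 kb, which agrees closely with the annotated full sequence.

The viral portion begins with a hybrid CMV enhancer/promoter fused to a truncated 5' LTR. This drives production of genomic RNA in packaging cells. It is followed by the Ψ packaging signal and a truncated gag segment lacking its start codon, which supports efficient encapsidation. The 3' LTR carries a ΔU3 deletion, so after reverse transcription and integration the LTR promoter activity is lost and transcription depends on the internal promoters. The first internal cassette uses the tight TRE promoter (seven tet operators upstream of a minimal CMV promoter) to drive EGFP fused to the N terminus of human TTK/Mps1, the mitotic checkpoint kinase. The "DK" insert lacks amino acids 47–156, described in the record as the kinetochore-binding domain. Because the plasmid encodes no Tet transactivator, induction requires one supplied separately in the target cells. A second cassette, mouse PGK promoter driving puromycin N-acetyltransferase, allows selection of stably transduced cells.

The construct is suited to making stable cell lines in which the fluorescent Mps1 deletion mutant can be switched on. The associated publication concerns chromosome instability caused by Mps1 and p53 mutation.
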