Features (pLannotate 1.2.2; 19 found; start..end, strand, type, name):
    309..512     +  promoter       CMV promoter: human cytomegalovirus (CMV) immediate early promoter
    513..688     +  LTR            5' LTR (truncated): truncated long terminal repeat from Moloney murine sarcoma virus
    810..1084    +  misc_feature   MESV Ψ (fragment): packaging signal of murine embryonic stem cell virus
   1151..1567    +  CDS            gag (truncated): truncated Moloney murine leukemia virus (MMLV) gag gene lacking the start codon
   1603..1917    +  promoter       tight TRE promoter: Tet-responsive promoter PTight, consisting of seven tet operator sequences followed by the minimal CMV promoter
   1931..2647    +  CDS            EGFP: EGFP is a basic (constitutively fluorescent) green fluorescent protein published in 1996, derived from Aequorea victoria. It is reported to be a rapidly-maturing weak dimer with moderate acid sensitivity.
   2669..4909    +  CDS            TTK (fragment): TTK_HUMAN - Also known as MPS1, MPS1L1. Experimental evidence at protein level: Swiss-Prot protein existence level 1. Phosphorylates proteins on serine, threonine, and tyrosine (PubMed:18243099, PubMed:29162720). Probably associated with cell proliferation (PubMed:18243099). Phosphorylates MAD1L1 to promote mitotic checkpoint signaling (PubMed:29162720). Essential for chromosome alignment by enhancing AURKB activity (via direct CDCA8 phosphorylation) at the centromere, and for the mitotic checkpoint (PubMed:18243099). From Homo sapiens (Human).
   4955..5454    +  promoter       PGK promoter: mouse phosphoglycerate kinase 1 promoter
   5475..6074    +  CDS            PuroR: puromycin N-acetyltransferase; pac from Streptomyces alboniger; confers resistance to puromycin
   6141..6213    +  CDS            env (fragment): murine leukemia virus gPr80 envelope polyprotein precursor; env; proteolytically cleaved into gp70SU and p15TM subunits
   6255..6680    +  LTR            3' LTR (ΔU3): self-inactivating 3' long terminal repeat (LTR) from Moloney murine leukemia virus
   6749..6789    +  CDS            rop (fragment): Rop protein, which maintains plasmids at low copy number; rop
   6891..6929    +  misc_feature   bom (fragment): basis of mobility region from pBR322
   6946..7275    +  promoter       SV40 promoter: SV40 enhancer and early promoter
   7281..7382    +  misc_feature   bom (fragment): basis of mobility region from pBR322
   7568..8156    -  rep_origin     ori: high-copy-number ColE1/pMB1/pBR322/pUC origin of replication
   8327..9187    -  CDS            AmpR: β-lactamase; bla; confers resistance to ampicillin, carbenicillin, and related antibiotics
   9188..9292    -  promoter       AmpR promoter: bla
   9478..308     +  enhancer       CMV enhancer (across the origin): human cytomegalovirus immediate early enhancer
>Addgene plasmid #63703 | pRetroX GFP Mps1 DK | depositor full sequence | sequence record 110294 | pRetroX GFP Mps1 DK sequence 9549 bps
TCCGCGTTACATAACTTACGGTAAATGGCCCGCCTGGCTGACCGCCCAACGACCCCCGCCCATTGACGTC
AATAATGACGTATGTTCCCATAGTAACGCCAATAGGGACTTTCCATTGACGTCAATGGGTGGAGTATTTA
CGGTAAACTGCCCACTTGGCAGTACATCAAGTGTATCATATGCCAAGTACGCCCCCTATTGACGTCAATG
ACGGTAAATGGCCCGCCTGGCATTATGCCCAGTACATGACCTTATGGGACTTTCCTACTTGGCAGTACAT
CTACGTATTAGTCATCGCTATTACCATGGTGATGCGGTTTTGGCAGTACATCAATGGGCGTGGATAGCGG
TTTGACTCACGGGGATTTCCAAGTCTCCACCCCATTGACGTCAATGGGAGTTTGTTTTGGCACCAAAATC
AACGGGACTTTCCAAAATGTCGTAACAACTCCGCCCCATTGACGCAAATGGGCGGTAGGCGTGTACGGTG
GGAGGTCTATATAAGCAGAGCTCAATAAAAGAGCCCACAACCCCTCACTCGGCGCGCCAGTCTTCCGATA
GACTGCGTCGCCCGGGTACCCGTATTCCCAATAAAGCCTCTTGCTGTTTGCATCCGAATCGTGGTCTCGC
TGTTCCTTGGGAGGGTCTCCTCTGAGTGATTGACTACCCACGACGGGGGTCTTTCATTTGGGGGCTCGTC
CGGGATTTGGAGACCCCTGCCCAGGGACCACCGACCCACCACCGGGAGGTAAGCTGGCCAGCAACTTATC
TGTGTCTGTCCGATTGTCTAGTGTCTATGTTTGATGTTATGCGCCTGCGTCTGTACTAGTTAGCTAACTA
GCTCTGTATCTGGCGGACCCGTGGTGGAACTGACGAGTTCTGAACACCCGGCCGCAACCCTGGGAGACGT
CCCAGGGACTTTGGGGGCCGTTTTTGTGGCCCGACCTGAGGAAGGGAGTCGATGTGGAATCCGACCCCGT
CAGGATATGTGGTTCTGGTAGGAGACGAGAACCTAAAACAGTTCCCGCCTCCGTCTGAATTTTTGCTTTC
GGTTTGGAACCGAAGCCGCGCGTCTTGTCTGCTGCAGCGCTGCAGCATCGTTCTGTGTTGTCTCTGTCTG
ACTGTGTTTCTGTATTTGTCTGAAAATTAGGGCCAGACTGTTACCACTCCCTTAAGTTTGACCTTAGGTC
ACTGGAAAGATGTCGAGCGGATCGCTCACAACCAGTCGGTAGATGTCAAGAAGAGACGTTGGGTTACCTT
CTGCTCTGCAGAATGGCCAACCTTTAACGTCGGATGGCCGCGAGACGGCACCTTTAACCGAGACCTCATC
ACCCAGGTTAAGATCAAGGTCTTTTCACCTGGCCCGCATGGACACCCAGACCAGGTCCCCTACATCGTGA
CCTGGGAAGCCTTGGCTTTTGACCCCCCTCCCTGGGTCAAGCCCTTTGTACACCCTAAGCCTCCGCCTCC
TCTTCCTCCATCCGCCCCGTCTCTCCCCCTTGAACCTCCTCGTTCGACCCCGCCTCGATCCTCCCTTTAT
CCAGCCCTCACTCCTTCTCTAGGCGCCGGAATTGAAGATCTGAGGCCCTTTCGTCTTCACTCGAGTTTAC
TCCCTATCAGTGATAGAGAACGTATGTCGAGTTTACTCCCTATCAGTGATAGAGAACGATGTCGAGTTTA
CTCCCTATCAGTGATAGAGAACGTATGTCGAGTTTACTCCCTATCAGTGATAGAGAACGTATGTCGAGTT
TACTCCCTATCAGTGATAGAGAACGTATGTCGAGTTTATCCCTATCAGTGATAGAGAACGTATGTCGAGT
TTACTCCCTATCAGTGATAGAGAACGTATGTCGAGGTAGGCGTGTACGGTGGGAGGCCTATATAAGCAGA
GCTCGTTTAGTGAACCGTCAGATCGCCTGGAGAAGGATCTATGGTGAGCAAGGGCGAGGAGCTGTTCACC
GGGGTGGTGCCCATCCTGGTCGAGCTGGACGGCGACGTAAACGGCCACAAGTTCAGCGTGTCCGGCGAGG
GCGAGGGCGATGCCACCTACGGCAAGCTGACCCTGAAGTTCATCTGCACCACCGGCAAGCTGCCCGTGCC
CTGGCCCACCCTCGTGACCACCCTGACCTACGGCGTGCAGTGCTTCAGCCGCTACCCCGACCACATGAAG
CAGCACGACTTCTTCAAGTCCGCCATGCCCGAAGGCTACGTCCAGGAGCGCACCATCTTCTTCAAGGACG
ACGGCAACTACAAGACCCGCGCCGAGGTGAAGTTCGAGGGCGACACCCTGGTGAACCGCATCGAGCTGAA
GGGCATCGACTTCAAGGAGGACGGCAACATCCTGGGGCACAAGCTGGAGTACAACTACAACAGCCACAAC
GTCTATATCATGGCCGACAAGCAGAAGAACGGCATCAAGGTGAACTTCAAGATCCGCCACAACATCGAGG
ACGGCAGCGTGCAGCTCGCCGACCACTACCAGCAGAACACCCCCATCGGCGACGGCCCCGTGCTGCTGCC
CGACAACCACTACCTGAGCACCCAGTCCGCCCTGAGCAAAGACCCCAACGAGAAGCGCGATCACATGGTC
CTGCTGGAGTTCGTGACCGCCGCCGGGATCACTCTCGGCATGGACGAGCTGTACAAGGGAGGACCCGGAG
GAGGATCCATGGAATCCGAGGATTTAAGTGGCAGAGAATTGACAATTGATTCCATAATGAACAAAGTGAG
AGACATTAAAAATAAGTTTAAAAATGAAGACCTTACTGATGAACTAAGCTTGAATAAAATTTCTGCTGAT
ACTACAGGTAATGTCAAAAAAAGTAAACAACTTCTTCAAAAAGCTGTAGAACGTGGAGCAGTACCACTAG
AAATGCTGGAAATTGCCCTGCGGAATTTAAACCTCCAAAAAAAGCAGCTGCTTTCAGAGGAGGAAAAGAA
GAATTTATCAGCATCTACGGTATTAACTGCCCAAGAATCATTTTCCGGTTCACTTGGGCATTTACAGAAT
AGGAACAACAGTTGTGATTCCAGAGGACAGACTACTAAAGCCAGGTTTTTATATGGAGAGAACATGCCAC
CACAAGATGCAGAAATAGGTTACCGGAATTCATTGAGACAAACTAACAAAACTAAACAGTCATGCCCATT
TGGAAGAGTCCCAGTTAACCTTCTAAATAGCCCAGATTGTGATGTGAAGACAGATGATTCAGTTGTACCT
TGTTTTATGAAAAGACAAACCTCTAGATCAGAATGCCGAGATTTGGTTGTGCCTGGATCTAAACCAAGTG
GAAATGATTCCTGTGAATTAAGAAATTTAAAGTCTGTTCAAAATAGTCATTTCAAGGAACCTCTGGTGTC
AGATGAAAAGAGTTCTGAACTTATTATTACTGATTCAATAACCCTGAAGAATAAAACGGAATCAAGTCTT
CTAGCTAAATTAGAAGAAACTAAAGAGTATCAAGAACCAGAGGTTCCAGAGAGTAACCAGAAACAGTGGC
AATCTAAGAGAAAGTCAGAGTGTATTAACCAGAATCCTGCTGCATCTTCAAATCACTGGCAGATTCCGGA
GTTAGCCCGAAAAGTTAATACAGAGCAGAAACATACCACTTTTGAGCAACCTGTCTTTTCAGTTTCAAAA
CAGTCACCACCAATATCAACATCTAAATGGTTTGACCCAAAATCTATTTGTAAGACACCAAGCAGCAATA
CCTTGGATGATTACATGAGCTGTTTTAGAACTCCAGTTGTAAAGAATGACTTTCCACCTGCTTGTCAGTT
GTCAACACCTTATGGCCAACCTGCCTGTTTCCAGCAGCAACAGCATCAAATACTTGCCACTCCACTTCAA
AATTTACAGGTTTTAGCATCTTCTTCAGCAAATGAATGCATTTCGGTTAAAGGAAGAATTTATTCCATAT
TAAAGCAGATAGGAAGTGGAGGTTCAAGCAAGGTATTTCAGGTGTTAAATGAAAAGAAACAGATATATGC
TATAAAATATGTGAACTTAGAAGAAGCAGATAACCAAACTCTTGATAGTTACCGGAACGAAATAGCTTAT
TTGAATAAACTACAACAACACAGTGATAAGATCATCCGACTTTATGATTATGAAATCACGGACCAGTACA
TCTACATGGTAATGGAGTGTGGAAATATTGATCTTAATAGTTGGCTTAAAAAGAAAAAATCCATTGATCC
ATGGGAACGCAAGAGTTACTGGAAAAATATGTTAGAGGCAGTTCACACAATCCATCAACATGGCATTGTT
CACAGTGATCTTAAACCAGCTAACTTTCTGATAGTTGATGGAATGCTAAAGCTAATTGATTTTGGGATTG
CAAACCAAATGCAACCAGATACAACAAGTGTTGTTAAAGATTCTCAGGTTGGCACAGTTAATTATATGCC
ACCAGAAGCAATCAAAGATATGTCTTCCTCCAGAGAGAATGGGAAATCTAAGTCAAAGATAAGCCCCAAA
AGTGATGTTTGGTCCTTAGGATGTATTTTGTACTATATGACTTACGGGAAAACACCATTTCAGCAGATAA
TTAATCAGATTTCTAAATTACATGCCATAATTGATCCTAATCATGAAATTGAATTTCCCGATATTCCAGA
GAAAGATCTTCAAGATGTGTTAAAGTGTTGTTTAAAAAGGGACCCAAAACAGAGGATATCCATTCCTGAG
CTCCTGGCTCATCCATATGTTCAAATTCAAACTCATCCAGTTAACCAAATGGCCAAGGGAACCACTGAAG
AAATGAAATATGTTCTGGGCCAACTTGTTGGTCTGAATTCTCCTAACTCCATTTTGAAAGCTGCTAAAAC
TTTATATGAACACTATAGTGGTGGTGAAAGTCATAATTCTTCATCCTCCAAGACTTTTGAAAAAAAAAGG
GGAAAAAAATGAGCGGCCGCGCCGGCTCTAGATCGCGAACGCGTGAATTCTACCGGGTAGGGGAGGCGCT
TTTCCCAAGGCAGTCTGGAGCATGCGCTTTAGCAGCCCCGCTGGGCACTTGGCGCTACACAAGTGGCCTC
TGGCCTCGCACACATTCCACATCCACCGGTAGGCGCCAACCGGCTCCGTTCTTTGGTGGCCCCTTCGCGC
CACCTTCTACTCCTCCCCTAGTCAGGAAGTTCCCCCCCGCCCCGCAGCTCGCGTCGTGCAGGACGTGACA
AATGGAAGTAGCACGTCTCACTAGTCTCGTGCAGATGGACAGCACCGCTGAGCAATGGAAGCGGGTAGGC
CTTTGGGGCAGCGGCCAATAGCAGCTTTGCTCCTTCGCTTTCTGGGCTCAGAGGCTGGGAAGGGGTGGGT
CCGGGGGCGGGCTCAGGGGCGGGCTCAGGGGCGGGGCGGGCGCCCGAAGGTCCTCCGGAGGCCCGGCATT
CTGCACGCTTCAAAAGCGCACGTCTGCCGCGCTGTTCTCCTCTTCCTCATCTCCGGGCCTTTCGACCTGC
AGCCCAAGCTTACCATGACCGAGTACAAGCCCACGGTGCGCCTCGCCACCCGCGACGACGTCCCCAGGGC
CGTACGCACCCTCGCCGCCGCGTTCGCCGACTACCCCGCCACGCGCCACACCGTCGATCCGGACCGCCAC
ATCGAGCGGGTCACCGAGCTGCAAGAACTCTTCCTCACGCGCGTCGGGCTCGACATCGGCAAGGTGTGGG
TCGCGGACGACGGCGCCGCGGTGGCGGTCTGGACCACGCCGGAGAGCGTCGAAGCGGGGGCGGTGTTCGC
CGAGATCGGCCCGCGCATGGCCGAGTTGAGCGGTTCCCGGCTGGCCGCGCAGCAACAGATGGAAGGCCTC
CTGGCGCCGCACCGGCCCAAGGAGCCCGCGTGGTTCCTGGCCACCGTCGGCGTCTCGCCCGACCACCAGG
GCAAGGGTCTGGGCAGCGCCGTCGTGCTCCCCGGAGTGGAGGCGGCCGAGCGCGCCGGGGTGCCCGCCTT
CCTGGAGACCTCCGCGCCCCGCAACCTCCCCTTCTACGAGCGGCTCGGCTTCACCGTCACCGCCGACGTC
GAGGTGCCCGAAGGACCGCGCACCTGGTGCATGACCCGCAAGCCCGGTGCCTGACGCCCGCCCCACGACC
CGCAGCGCCCGACCGAAAGGAGCGCACGACCCCATGCATCGGCGTCTCGAGATATCAGTGGTCCAGGCTC
TAGTTTTGACTCAACAATATCACCAGCTGAAGCCTATAGAGTACGAGCCATAGATAAAATAAAAGATTTT
ATTTAGTCTCCAGAAAAAGGGGGGAATGAAAGACCCCACCTGTAGGTTTGGCAAGCTAGCTTAAGTAACG
CCATTTTGCAAGGCATGGAAAAATACATAACTGAGAATAGAGAAGTTCAGATCAAGGTCAGGAACAGATG
GAACAGGGTCGACCCTAGAGAACCATCAGATGTTTCCAGGGTGCCCCAAGGACCTGAAATGACCCTGTGC
CTTATTTGAACTAACCAATCAGTTCGCTTCTCGCTTCTGTTCGCGCGCTTCTGCTCCCCGAGCTCAATAA
AAGAGCCCACAACCCCTCACTCGGGGCGCCAGTCCTCCGATTGACTGAGTCGCCCGGGTACCCGTGTATC
CAATAAACCCTCTTGCAGTTGCATCCGACTTGTGGTCTCGCTGTTCCTTGGGAGGGTCTCCTCTGAGTGA
TTGACTACCCGTCAGCGGGGGTCTTTCATTTGGGGGCTCGTCCGGGATCGGGAGACCCCTGCCCAGGGAC
CACCGACCCACCACCGGGAGGTAAGCTGGCTGCCTCGCGCGTTTCGGTGATGACGGTGAAAACCTCTGAC
ACATGCAGCTCCCGGAGACGGTCACAGCTTGTCTGTAAGCGGATGCCGGGAGCAGACAAGCCCGTCAGGG
CGCGTCAGCGGGTGTTGGCGGGTGTCGGGGCGCAGCCATGACCCAGTCACGTAGCGATAGCGGAGTGTAG
ATCCGGCTGTGGAATGTGTGTCAGTTAGGGTGTGGAAAGTCCCCAGGCTCCCCAGCAGGCAGAAGTATGC
AAAGCATGCATCTCAATTAGTCAGCAACCAGGTGTGGAAAGTCCCCAGGCTCCCCAGCAGGCAGAAGTAT
GCAAAGCATGCATCTCAATTAGTCAGCAACCATAGTCCCGCCCCTAACTCCGCCCATCCCGCCCCTAACT
CCGCCCAGTTCCGCCCATTCTCCGCCCCATGGCTGACTAATTTTTTTTATTTATGCAGAGGCCGAGGCCG
CCTCGGCCTCTGAGCTATTCCAGAAGTAGTGAGGAGGCTTTTTTGGAGGCCTAGGCTTTTGCAAAAAGCT
TACTGGCTTAACTATGCGGCATCAGAGCAGATTGTACTGAGAGTGCACCATATGCGGTGTGAAATACCGC
ACAGATGCGTAAGGAGAAAATACCGCATCAGGCGCTCTTCCGCTTCCTCGCTCACTGACTCGCTGCGCTC
GGTCGTTCGGCTGCGGCGAGCGGTATCAGCTCACTCAAAGGCGGTAATACGGTTATCCACAGAATCAGGG
GATAACGCAGGAAAGAACATGTGAGCAAAAGGCCAGCAAAAGGCCAGGAACCGTAAAAAGGCCGCGTTGC
TGGCGTTTTTCCATAGGCTCCGCCCCCCTGACGAGCATCACAAAAATCGACGCTCAAGTCAGAGGTGGCG
AAACCCGACAGGACTATAAAGATACCAGGCGTTTCCCCCTGGAAGCTCCCTCGTGCGCTCTCCTGTTCCG
ACCCTGCCGCTTACCGGATACCTGTCCGCCTTTCTCCCTTCGGGAAGCGTGGCGCTTTCTCATAGCTCAC
GCTGTAGGTATCTCAGTTCGGTGTAGGTCGTTCGCTCCAAGCTGGGCTGTGTGCACGAACCCCCCGTTCA
GCCCGACCGCTGCGCCTTATCCGGTAACTATCGTCTTGAGTCCAACCCGGTAAGACACGACTTATCGCCA
CTGGCAGCAGCCACTGGTAACAGGATTAGCAGAGCGAGGTATGTAGGCGGTGCTACAGAGTTCTTGAAGT
GGTGGCCTAACTACGGCTACACTAGAAGGACAGTATTTGGTATCTGCGCTCTGCTGAAGCCAGTTACCTT
CGGAAAAAGAGTTGGTAGCTCTTGATCCGGCAAACAAACCACCGCTGGTAGCGGTGGTTTTTTTGTTTGC
AAGCAGCAGATTACGCGCAGAAAAAAAGGATCTCAAGAAGATCCTTTGATCTTTTCTACGGGGTCTGACG
CTCAGTGGAACGAAAACTCACGTTAAGGGATTTTGGTCATGAGATTATCAAAAAGGATCTTCACCTAGAT
CCTTTTAAATTAAAAATGAAGTTTTAAATCAATCTAAAGTATATATGAGTAAACTTGGTCTGACAGTTAC
CAATGCTTAATCAGTGAGGCACCTATCTCAGCGATCTGTCTATTTCGTTCATCCATAGTTGCCTGACTCC
CCGTCGTGTAGATAACTACGATACGGGAGGGCTTACCATCTGGCCCCAGTGCTGCAATGATACCGCGAGA
CCCACGCTCACCGGCTCCAGATTTATCAGCAATAAACCAGCCAGCCGGAAGGGCCGAGCGCAGAAGTGGT
CCTGCAACTTTATCCGCCTCCATCCAGTCTATTAATTGTTGCCGGGAAGCTAGAGTAAGTAGTTCGCCAG
TTAATAGTTTGCGCAACGTTGTTGCCATTGCTGCAGGCATCGTGGTGTCACGCTCGTCGTTTGGTATGGC
TTCATTCAGCTCCGGTTCCCAACGATCAAGGCGAGTTACATGATCCCCCATGTTGTGCAAAAAAGCGGTT
AGCTCCTTCGGTCCTCCGATCGTTGTCAGAAGTAAGTTGGCCGCAGTGTTATCACTCATGGTTATGGCAG
CACTGCATAATTCTCTTACTGTCATGCCATCCGTAAGATGCTTTTCTGTGACTGGTGAGTACTCAACCAA
GTCATTCTGAGAATAGTGTATGCGGCGACCGAGTTGCTCTTGCCCGGCGTCAACACGGGATAATACCGCG
CCACATAGCAGAACTTTAAAAGTGCTCATCATTGGAAAACGTTCTTCGGGGCGAAAACTCTCAAGGATCT
TACCGCTGTTGAGATCCAGTTCGATGTAACCCACTCGTGCACCCAACTGATCTTCAGCATCTTTTACTTT
CACCAGCGTTTCTGGGTGAGCAAAAACAGGAAGGCAAAATGCCGCAAAAAAGGGAATAAGGGCGACACGG
AAATGTTGAATACTCATACTCTTCCTTTTTCAATATTATTGAAGCATTTATCAGGGTTATTGTCTCATGA
GCGGATACATATTTGAATGTATTTAGAAAAATAAACAAATAGGGGTTCCGCGCACATTTCCCCGAAAAGT
GCCACCTGACGTCTAAGAAACCATTATTATCATGACATTAACCTATAAAAATAGGCGTATCACGAGGCCC
TTTCGTCTTCAAGAATTAGCTTGGCCATTGCATACGTTGTATCCATATCATAATATGTACATTTATATTG
GCTCATGTCCAACATTACCGCCATGTTGACATTGATTATTGACTAGTTATTAATAGTAATCAATTACGGG
GTCATTAGTTCATAGCCCATATATGGAGT
