>Addgene plasmid #63703 | pRetroX GFP Mps1 DK | addgene partial sequence | sequence record 107177 | EGFP-C 5'-CATGGTCCTGCTGGAGTTCGTG-3'
AGGACCCGGAGGAGGATCCATGGAATCCGAGGATTTAAGTGGCAGAGAATTGACAATTGATTCCATAATG
AACAAAGTGAGAGACATTAAAAATAAGTTTAAAAATGAAGACCTTACTGATGAACTAAGCTTGAATAAAA
TTTCTGCTGATACTACAGGTAATGTCAAAAAAAGTAAACAACTTCTTCAAAAAGCTGTAGAACGTGGAGC
AGTACCACTAGAAATGCTGGAAATTGCCCTGCGGAATTTAAACCTCCAAAAAAAGCAGCTGCTTTCAGAG
GAGGAAAAGAAGAATTTATCAGCATCTACGGTATTAACTGCCCAAGAATCATTTTCCGGTTCACTTGGGC
ATTTACAGAATAGGAACAACAGTTGTGATTCCAGAGGACAGACTACTAAAGCCAGGTTTTTATATGGAGA
GAACATGCCACCACAAGATGCAGAAATAGGTTACCGGAATTCATTGAGACAAACTAACAAAACTAAACAG
TCATGCCCATTTGGAAGAGTCCCAGTTAACCTTCTAAATAGCCCAGATTGTGATGTGAAGACAGATGATT
CAGTTGTACCTTGTTTTATGAAAAGACAAACCTCTAGATCAGAATGCCGAGATTTGGTTGTGCCTGGATC
TAAACCAAGTGGAAATGATTCCTGTGAATTAAGAAATTTAAAGTCTGTTC
