>Addgene plasmid #63703 | pRetroX GFP Mps1 DK | addgene partial sequence | sequence record 107178 | MSCV-rev 5'-CAGCGGGGCTGCTAAAGCGCATGC-3'
TTCACGCGTTCGCGATCTAGAGCCGGCGCGGCCGCTCATTTTTTTCCCCTTTTTTTTTCAAAAGTCTTGG
AGGATGAAGAATTATGACTTTCACCACCACTATAGTGTTCATATAAAGTTTTAGCAGCTTTCAAAATGGA
GTTAGGAGAATTCAGACCAACAAGTTGGCCCAGAACATATTTCATTTCTTCAGTGGTTCCCTTGGCCATT
TGGTTAACTGGATGAGTTTGAATTTGAACATATGGATGAGCCAGGAGCTCAGGAATGGATATCCTCTGTT
TTGGGTCCCTTTTTAAACAACACTTTAACACATCTTGAAGATCTTTCTCTGGAATATCGGGAAATTCAAT
TTCATGATTAGGATCAATTATGGCATGTAATTTAGAAATCTGATTAATTATCTGCTGAAATGGTGTTTTC
CCGTAAGTCATATAGTACAAAATACATCCTAAGGACCAAACATCACTTTTGGGGCTTATCTTTGACTTAG
ATTTCCCATTCTCTCTGGAGGAAGACATATCTTTGATTGCTTCTGGTGGCATATAATTAACTGTGCCAAC
CTGAGAATCTTTAACAACACTTGTTGTATCTGGTTGCATTTGGTTTGCAATCCCAAAATCAATTAGCTTT
AGCATTCCATCAACTATCAG
